Addgene plasmid #70566: R777-E282 Hs.RHOC-nostop
Purpose: Gateway ORF clone of human RHOC [NM_175744.4] without stop codon (for C-terminal fusions)
Depositing lab: Dominic Esposito. Depositing organization: National Cancer Institute (NCI).
Backbone
  Vector backbone: pDonor-255
  Backbone size w/o insert (bp): 2693
  Vector type: Gateway Entry Clone
Growth in bacteria
  Bacterial resistance: Spectinomycin, 50 μg/mL
  Growth temperature: 37°C
  Growth strain: DH10B
  Copy number: High Copy
Gene/Insert
  Gene/Insert name: RHOC
  Species: H. sapiens (human)
  Insert size (bp): 579
  GenBank ID: NM_175744.4
  Entrez Gene: RHOC (a.k.a. ARH9, ARHC, H9, RHOH9)
  Cloning method: Gateway Cloning
  Sequencing primers: 5′ M13F 23-mer (5'-CCCAGTCACGACGTTGTAAAACG); 3′ attLR 23-mer (5'-TAACATCAGAGATTTTGAGACAC)
Terms and licenses: Academic/Nonprofit Terms; Industry Terms: Not Available to Industry
How to cite: R777-E282 Hs.RHOC-nostop was a gift from Dominic Esposito (Addgene plasmid # 70566 ; http://n2t.net/addgene:70566 ; RRID:Addgene_70566)
