[The description below was written by a language model from this plasmid's Addgene catalogue record and pLannotate feature annotations shown in this document.]
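Description:
R777-E282 Hs.RHOC-nostop is a Gateway entry clone built on the pDonor-255 backbone (about 2.7 kb without insert; 3,272 nt in the full sequence record). It carries the human RHOC open reading frame and is maintained in E. coli. It replicates from a high-copy ColE1/pUC-type origin and is selected with spectinomycin through the aadA (SmR) aminoglycoside adenylyltransferase gene. That gene sits downstream of a fragment of a class 1 integron Pc promoter and a short gentamicin acetyltransferase remnant. Other annotated pieces are backbone remnants or insulating elements rather than functional payload: small lacZα and lacI fragments and the rrnB T1 and T2 transcription terminators.

The insert is the 579 bp RHOC coding sequence, corresponding to the cited human reference transcript. RHOC encodes a Rho-family small GTPase involved in signalling to focal adhesions, actin stress fibres and the cytokinetic contractile ring. The ORF is flanked by attL recombination sites. The automated annotation labels the upstream site as attL3 and the downstream one as a partial attL2, so the exact identity of the 5′ site should be checked against the sequence. No promoter driving RHOC is annotated, consistent with an entry clone that is not itself an expression vector. Expression elements are supplied by a destination vector after an LR Clonase reaction. Because the native stop codon has been omitted, the ORF can read through the downstream att site into a C-terminal tag or fusion partner encoded by the destination vector. This makes the clone a source for generating C-terminally fused RHOC expression constructs.
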