Features (pLannotate 1.2.2; 11 found; start..end, strand, type, name):
     18..54      -  CDS            lacZα (fragment): LacZα fragment of β-galactosidase; lacZ fragment
     85..180     +  protein_bind   attL3: mutant version of attL; recombination site for the Gateway® LR reaction LR Clonase™
    186..764     +  CDS            RHOC: RHOC_HUMAN - Also known as ARH9, ARHC. Experimental evidence at protein level: Swiss-Prot protein existence level 1. Regulates a signal transduction pathway linking plasma membrane receptors to the assembly of focal adhesions and actin stress fibers. Serves as a microtubule-dependent signal that is required for the myosin contractile ring formation during cell cycle cytokinesis. Regulates apical junction formation in bronchial epithelial cells. From Homo sapiens (Human).
    769..862     -  protein_bind   attL2 (fragment): mutant version of attL; recombination site for the Gateway® LR reaction LR Clonase™
    977..1000    +  promoter       Pc promoter (fragment): intI1 (promoter lies within the coding sequence); class 1 integron promoter
   1176..1232    +  CDS            GmR (fragment): gentamycin acetyltransferase; aacC1; confers resistance to gentamycin
   1239..2030    +  CDS            SmR: aminoglycoside adenylyltransferase (Murphy, 1985); aadA; confers resistance to spectinomycin and streptomycin
   2123..2711    +  rep_origin     ori: high-copy-number ColE1/pMB1/pBR322/pUC origin of replication
   2894..2986    +  CDS            lacI (fragment): lac repressor; lacI; The lac repressor binds to the lac operator to inhibit transcription in E. coli. This inhibition can be relieved by adding lactose or isopropyl-β-D-thiogalactopyranoside (IPTG).
   3041..3068    -  terminator     rrnB T2 terminator: transcription terminator T2 from the E. coli rrnB gene
   3200..3243    +  terminator     rrnB T1 terminator: Escherichia coli rrnB; transcription terminator T1 from the E. coli rrnB gene
>Addgene plasmid #70566 | R777-E282 Hs.RHOC-nostop | depositor full sequence | sequence record 126015 | Full Sequence
TTAACGCTAGCATGGATGTTTTCCCAGTCACGACGTTGTAAAACGACGGCCAGTCTTAAAATTCGAGCTC
GGTCCGAGGATCCGAAATAATGATTTTATTTTGACTGATAGTGACCTGTTCGTTGCAACAAATTGATAAG
CAATGCTTTTTTATAATGCCAACTTTGTACAAAAAAGTTGGCACCATGGCTGCAATCCGAAAGAAGCTGG
TGATCGTTGGGGATGGTGCCTGTGGGAAGACCTGCCTCCTCATCGTCTTCAGCAAGGATCAGTTTCCGGA
GGTCTACGTCCCTACTGTCTTTGAGAACTATATTGCGGACATTGAGGTGGACGGCAAGCAGGTGGAGCTG
GCTCTGTGGGACACAGCAGGGCAGGAAGACTATGATCGACTGCGGCCTCTCTCCTACCCGGACACTGATG
TCATCCTCATGTGCTTCTCCATCGACAGCCCTGACAGCCTGGAAAACATTCCTGAGAAGTGGACCCCAGA
GGTGAAGCACTTCTGCCCCAACGTGCCCATCATCCTGGTGGGGAATAAGAAGGACCTGAGGCAAGACGAG
CACACCAGGAGAGAGCTGGCCAAGATGAAGCAGGAGCCCGTTCGGTCTGAGGAAGGCCGGGACATGGCGA
ACCGGATCAGTGCCTTTGGCTACCTTGAGTGCTCAGCCAAGACCAAGGAGGGAGTGCGGGAGGTGTTTGA
GATGGCCACTCGGGCTGGCCTCCAGGTCCGCAAGAACAAGCGTCGGAGGGGCTGTCCCATTCTCTCAACT
TTCTTGTACAAAGTTGGCATTATAGGAAAGCATTGCTTATCAATTTGTTGCAACGAACAGGTCACTATCA
GTCAAAATAAAATCATTATTTGCATGCAAGCTTAGATCCTCTAGACCAGCCAGGACAGAAATGCCTCGAC
TTCGCTGCTACCCAAGGTTGCCGGGTGACGCACACCGTGGAAACGGATGAAGGCACGAACCCAGTGGACA
TAAGCCTGTTCGGTTCGTAAGCTGTAATGCAAGTAGCGTATGCGCTCACGCAACTGGTCCAGAACCTTGA
CCGAACGCAGCGGTGGTAACGGCGCAGTGGCGGTTTTCATGGCTTGTTATGACTGTTTTTTTGGGGTACA
GTCTATGCCTCGGGCATCCAAGCAGCAAGCGCGTTACGCCGTGGGTCGATGTTTGATGTTATGGAGCAGC
AACGATGTTACGCAGCAGGGCAGTCGCCCTAAAACAAAGTTAAACATTATGAGGGAAGCGGTGATCGCCG
AAGTATCGACTCAACTATCAGAGGTAGTTGGCGTCATCGAGCGCCATCTCGAACCGACGTTGCTGGCCGT
ACATTTGTACGGCTCCGCAGTGGATGGCGGCCTGAAGCCACACAGTGATATTGATTTGCTGGTTACGGTG
ACCGTAAGGCTTGATGAAACAACGCGGCGAGCTTTGATCAACGACCTTTTGGAAACTTCGGCTTCCCCTG
GAGAGAGCGAGATTCTCCGCGCTGTAGAAGTCACCATTGTTGTGCACGACGACATCATTCCGTGGCGTTA
TCCAGCTAAGCGCGAACTGCAATTTGGAGAATGGCAGCGCAATGACATTCTTGCAGGTATCTTCGAGCCA
GCCACGATCGACATTGATCTGGCTATCTTGCTGACAAAAGCAAGAGAACATAGCGTTGCCTTGGTAGGTC
CAGCGGCGGAGGAACTCTTTGATCCGGTTCCTGAACAGGATCTATTTGAGGCGCTAAATGAAACCTTAAC
GCTATGGAACTCGCCGCCCGACTGGGCTGGCGATGAGCGAAATGTAGTGCTTACGTTGTCCCGCATTTGG
TACAGCGCAGTAACCGGCAAAATCGCGCCGAAGGATGTCGCTGCCGACTGGGCAATGGAGCGCCTGCCGG
CCCAGTATCAGCCCGTCATACTTGAAGCTAGACAGGCTTATCTTGGACAAGAAGAAGATCGCTTGGCCTC
GCGCGCAGATCAGTTGGAAGAATTTGTCCACTACGTGAAAGGCGAGATCACCAAGGTAGTCGGCAAATAA
CCCTCGAGCCACCCATGACCAAAATCCCTTAACGTGAGTTACGCGTCGTTCCACTGAGCGTCAGACCCCG
TAGAAAAGATCAAAGGATCTTCTTGAGATCCTTTTTTTCTGCGCGTAATCTGCTGCTTGCAAACAAAAAA
ACCACCGCTACCAGCGGTGGTTTGTTTGCCGGATCAAGAGCTACCAACTCTTTTTCCGAAGGTAACTGGC
TTCAGCAGAGCGCAGATACCAAATACTGTCCTTCTAGTGTAGCCGTAGTTAGGCCACCACTTCAAGAACT
CTGTAGCACCGCCTACATACCTCGCTCTGCTAATCCTGTTACCAGTGGCTGCTGCCAGTGGCGATAAGTC
GTGTCTTACCGGGTTGGACTCAAGACGATAGTTACCGGATAAGGCGCAGCGGTCGGGCTGAACGGGGGGT
TCGTGCACACAGCCCAGCTTGGAGCGAACGACCTACACCGAACTGAGATACCTACAGCGTGAGCATTGAG
AAAGCGCCACGCTTCCCGAAGGGAGAAAGGCGGACAGGTATCCGGTAAGCGGCAGGGTCGGAACAGGAGA
GCGCACGAGGGAGCTTCCAGGGGGAAACGCCTGGTATCTTTATAGTCCTGTCGGGTTTCGCCACCTCTGA
CTTGAGCGTCGATTTTTGTGATGCTCGTCAGGGGGGCGGAGCCTATGGAAAAACGCCAGCAACGCGGCCT
TTTTACGGTTCCTGGCCTTTTGCTGGCCTTTTGCTCACATGTTCTTTCCTGCGTTATCCCCTGATTCTGT
GGATAACCGTATTACCGCCTTTGAGTGAGCTGATACCGCTCGCCGCAGCCGAACGACCGAGCGCAGCGAG
TCAGTGAGCGAGGAAGCGGAAGAGCGCCCAATACGCAAACCGCCTCTCCCCGCGCGTTGGCCGATTCATT
AATGCAGCTGGCACGACAGGTTTCCCGACTGGAAAGCGGGCAGTGAGCGCAACGCAATTAATACGCGTAC
CGCTAGCCAGGAAGAGTTTGTAGAAACGCAAAAAGGCCATCCGTCAGGATGGCCTTCTGCTTAGTTTGAT
GCCTGGCAGTTTATGGCGGGCGTCCTGCCCGCCACCCTCCGGGCCGTTGCTTCACAACGTTCAAATCCGC
TCCCGGCGGATTTGTCCTACTCAGGAGAGCGTTCACCGACAAACAACAGATAAAACGAAAGGCCCAGTCT
TCCGACTGAGCCTTTCGTTTTATTTGATGCCTGGCAGTTCCCTACTCTCGCG
