>Addgene plasmid #70566 | R777-E282 Hs.RHOC-nostop | addgene partial sequence | sequence record 130591 | pCR8_R1 5'-cgaaccgaacaggcttatgt-3'
CGGTGTGCGTCACCCGGCAACCTTGGGTAGCAGCGAAGTCGAGGCATTTCTGTCCTGGCTGGTCTAGAGG
ATCTAAGCTTGCATGCAAATAATGATTTTATTTTGACTGATAGTGACCTGTTCGTTGCAACAAATTGATA
AGCAATGCTTTCCTATAATGCCAACTTTGTACAAGAAAGTTGAGAGAATGGGACAGCCCCTCCGACGCTT
GTTCTTGCGGACCTGGAGGCCAGCCCGAGTGGCCATCTCAAACACCTCCCGCACTCCCTCCTTGGTCTTG
GCTGAGCACTCAAGGTAGCCAAAGGCACTGATCCGGTTCGCCATGTCCCGGCCTTCCTCAGACCGAACGG
GCTCCTGCTTCATCTTGGCCAGCTCTCTCCTGGTGTGCTCGTCTTGCCTCAGGTCCTTCTTATTCCCCAC
CAGGATGATGGGCACGTTGGGGCAGAAGTGCTTCACCTCTGGGGTCCACTTCTCAGGAATGTTTTCCAGG
CTGTCAGGGCTGTCGATGGAGAAGCACATGAGGATGACATCAGTGTCCGGGTAGGAGAGAGGCCGCAGTC
GATCATAGTCTTCCTGCCCTGCTGTGTCCCACAGAGCCAGCTCCACCTGCTTGCCGTCCACCTCAATGTC
CGCAATATAGTTCTCAAAGACAGTAGGGACGTAGACCTCCGGAAACTGATCCTTGCTGAAGACGATGAGG
AGGCAGGTCTTCCCACAGGCACCATCCCCAACGATCACCAGCTTCTTTCGGATTGCAGCCATGGTGCCAA
CTTTTTTGTACAAAGTTGGCATTATAAAAAAGCATTGCTTATCAATTTGTTGCAACGAACAGGTCACTAT
CAGTCAAA
